>Addgene plasmid #104103 | pBS-TRE-mTurquoise2-WPRE | addgene full sequence | sequence record 208143 | Addgene NGS Result
CTAAATTGTAAGCGTTAATATTTTGTTAAAATTCGCGTTAAATTTTTGTTAAATCAGCTCATTTTTTAAC
CAATAGGCCGAAATCGGCAAAATCCCTTATAAATCAAAAGAATAGACCGAGATAGGGT
[37 nt withheld, positions 129-165]
AAAGAACGTGGACTCCAACGTCAAAGG
[49 nt withheld, positions 193-241]
T
[91 nt withheld, positions 243-333]
G
[124 nt withheld, positions 335-458]
CCCATTCGCCATTCAGGCTGCGCAACTGTTGGGAAGGGCGATCGGTGCGGGCCTCTTCGCTATTACGCCA
GCTGGCGAAAGGGGGATGTGCTGCAAGGCGATTAAGTTGGGTAACGCCAGGGTTTTCCCAGTCACGACGT
TGTAAAACGACGGCCAGTGAGCGCGCGTAATACGACTCACTATAGGGCGAATTGGTTTACTCCCTATCAG
TGATAGAGAACGTATGTCGAGTTTACTCCCTATCAGTGATAGAGAACGATGTCGAGTTTACTCCCTATCA
GTGATAGAGAACGTATGTCGAGTTTACTCCCTATCAGTGATAGAGAACGTATGTCGAGTTTACTCCCTAT
CAGTGATAGAGAACGTATGTCGAGTTTATCCCTATCAGTGATAGAGAACGTATGTCGAGTTTACTCCCTA
TCAGTGATAGAGAACGTATGTCGAGGTAGGCGTGTACGGTGGGAGGCCTATATAAGCAGAGCTCGTTTAG
TGAACCGTCAGATCGCCTGGAGAATTCGCCACCATGGTGAGCAAGGGCGAGGAGCTGTTCACCGGGGTGG
TGCCCATCCTGGTCGAGCTGGACGGCGACGTAAACGGCCACAAGTTCAGCGTGTCCGGCGAGGGCGAGGG
CGATGCCACCTACGGCAAGCTGACCCTGAAGTTCATCTGCACCACCGGCAAGCTGCCCGTGCCCTGGCCC
ACCCTCGTGACCACCCTGTCCTGGGGCGTGCAGTGCTTCGCCCGCTACCCCGACCACATGAAGCAGCACG
ACTTCTTCAAGTCCGCCATGCCCGAAGGCTACGTCCAGGAGCGCACCATCTTCTTCAAGGACGACGGCAA
CTACAAGACCCGCGCCGAGGTGAAGTTCGAGGGCGACACCCTGGTGAACCGCATCGAGCTGAAGGGCATC
GACTTCAAGGAGGACGGCAACATCCTGGGGCACAAGCTGGAGTACAACTACTTTAGCGACAACGTCTATA
TCACCGCCGACAAGCAGAAGAACGGCATCAAGGCCAACTTCAAGATCCGCCACAACATCGAGGACGGCGG
CGTGCAGCTCGCCGACCACTACCAGCAGAACACCCCCATCGGCGACGGCCCCGTGCTGCTGCCCGACAAC
CACTACCTGAGCACCCAGTCCAAGCTGAGCAAAGACCCCAACGAGAAGCGCGATCACATGGTCCTGCTGG
AGTTCGTGACCGCCGCCGGGATCACTCTCGGCATGGACGAGCTGTACAAGTAAGCGGCCGCGCTTATCGA
TAATCAACCTCTGGATTACAAAATTTGTGAAAGATTGACTGGTATTCTTAACTATGTTGCTCCTTTTACG
CTATGTGGATACGCTGCTTTAATGCCTTTGTATCATGCTATTGCTTCCCGTATGGCTTTCATTTTCTCCT
CCTTGTATAAATCCTGGTTGCTGTCTCTTTATGAGGAGTTGTGGCCCGTTGTCAGGCAACGTGGCGTGGT
GTGCACTGTGTTTGCTGACGCAACCCCCACTGGTTGGGGCATTGCCACCACCTGTCAGCTCCTTTCCGGG
ACTTTCGCTTTCCCCCTCCCTATTGCCACGGCGGAACTCATCGCCGCCTGCCTTGCCCGCTGCTGGACAG
GGGCTCGGCTGTTGGGCACTGACAATTCCGTGGTGTTGTCGGGGAAATCATCGTCCTTTCCTTGGCTGCT
CGCCTGTGTTGCCACCTGGATTCTGCGCGGGACGTCCTTCTGCTACGTCCCTTCGGCCCTCAATCCAGCG
GACCTTCCTTCCCGCGGCCTGCTGCCGGCTCTGCGGCCTCTTCCGCGTCTTCGCCTTCGCCCTCAGACGA
GTCGGATCTCCCTTTGGGCCGCCTCCCCGCATCGATACCGTCGACGCGGCCGCATCGATAAGCTTGTCGA
CGATATCTCTAGAGGATCATAATCAGCCATACCACATTTGTAGAGGTTTTACTTGCTTTAAAAAACCTCC
CACACCTCCCCCTGAACCTGAAACATAAAATGAATGCAATTGTTGTTGTTAACTTGTTTATTGCAGCTTA
TAATGGTTACAAATAAAGCAATAGCATCACAAATTTCACAAATAAAGCATTTTTTTCACTGCCCAGCTTT
TGTTCCCTTTAGTGAGGGTTAATTGCGCGCTTGGCGTAATCATGGTCATAGCTGTTTCCTGTGTGAAATT
GTTATCCGCTCACAATTCCACACAACATACGAGCCGGAAGCATAAAGTGTAAAGCCTGGGGTGCCTAATG
AGTGAGCTAACTCACATTAATTGCGTTGCGCTCACTGCCCGCTTTCCAGTCGGGAAACCTGTCGTGCCAG
CTGCATTAATGAATCGGCCAACGCGCGGGGAGAGGCGGTTTGCGTATTGGGCGCTCTTCCGCTTCCTCGC
TCACTGACTCGCTGCGCTCGGTCGTTCGGCTGCGGCGAGCGGTATCAGCTCACTCAAAGGCGGTAATACG
GTTATCCACAGAATCAGGGGATAACGCAGGAAAGAACATGTGAGCAAAAGGCCAGCAAAAGGCCAGGAAC
CGTAAAAAGGCCGCGTTGCTGGCGTTTTTCCATAGGCTCCGCCCCCCTGACGAGCATCACAAAAATCGAC
GCTCAAGTCAGAGGTGGCGAAACCCGACAGGACTATAAAGATACCAGGCGTTTCCCCCTGGAAGCTCCCT
CGTGCGCTCTCCTGTTCCGACCCTGCCGCTTACCGGATACCTGTCCGCCTTTCTCCCTTCGGGAAGCGTG
GCGCTTTCTCATAGCTCACGCTGTAGGTATCTCAGTTCGGTGTAGGTCGTTCGCTCCAAGCTGGGCTGTG
TGCACGAACCCCCCGTTCAGCCCGACCGCTGCGCCTTATCCGGTAACTATCGTCTTGAGTCCAACCCGGT
AAGACACGACTTATCGCCACTGGCAGCAGCCACTGGTAACAGGATTAGCAGAGCGAGGTATGTAGGCGGT
GCTACAGAGTTCTTGAAGTGGTGGCCTAACTACGGCTACACTAGAAGAACAGTATTTGGTATCTGCGCTC
TGCTGAAGCCAGTTACCTTCGGAAAAAGAGTTGGTAGCTCTTGATCCGGCAAACAAACCACCGCTGGTAG
CGGTGGTTTTTTTGTTTGCAAGCAGCAGATTACGCGCAGAAAAAAAGGATCTCAAGAAGATCCTTTGATC
TTTTCTACGGGGTCTGACGCTCAGTGGAACGAAAACTCACGTTAAGGGATTTTGGTCATGAGATTATCAA
AAAGGATCTTCACCTAGATCCTTTTAAATTAAAAATGAAGTTTTAAATCAATCTAAAGTATATATGAGTA
AACTTGGTCTGACAGTTACCAATGCTTAATCAGTGAGGCACCTATCTCAGCGATCTGTCTATTTCGTTCA
TCCATAGTTGCCTGACTCCCCGTCGTGTAGATAACTACGATACGGGAGGGCTTACCATCTGGCCCCAGTG
CTGCAATGATACCGCGAGACCCACGCTCACCGGCTCCAGATTTATCAGCAATAAACCAGCCAGCCGGAAG
GGCCGAGCGCAGAAGTGGTCCTGCAACTTTATCCGCCTCCATCCAGTCTATTAATTGTTGCCGGGAAGCT
AGAGTAAGTAGTTCGCCAGTTAATAGTTTGCGCAACGTTGTTGCCATTGCTACAGGCATCGTGGTGTCAC
GCTCGTCGTTTGGTATGGCTTCATTCAGCTCCGGTTCCCAACGATCAAGGCGAGTTACATGATCCCCCAT
GTTGTGCAAAAAAGCGGTTAGCTCCTTCGGTCCTCCGATCGTTGTCAGAAGTAAGTTGGCCGCAGTGTTA
TCACTCATGGTTATGGCAGCACTGCATAATTCTCTTACTGTCATGCCATCCGTAAGATGCTTTTCTGTGA
CTGGTGAGTACTCAACCAAGTCATTCTGAGAATAGTGTATGCGGCGACCGAGTTGCTCTTGCCCGGCGTC
AATACGGGATAATACCGCGCCACATAGCAGAACTTTAAAAGTGCTCATCATTGGAAAACGTTCTTCGGGG
CGAAAACTCTCAAGGATCTTACCGCTGTTGAGATCCAGTTCGATGTAACCCACTCGTGCACCCAACTGAT
CTTCAGCATCTTTTACTTTCACCAGCGTTTCTGGGTGAGCAAAAACAGGAAGGCAAAATGCCGCAAAAAA
GGGAATAAGGGCGACACGGAAATGTTGAATACTCATACTCTTCCTTTTTCAATATTATTGAAGCATTTAT
CAGGGTTATTGTCTCATGAGCGGATACATATTTGAATGTATTTAGAAAAATAAACAAATAGGGGTTCCGC
GCACATTTCCCCGAAAAGTGCCAC
Features (pLannotate 1.2.2; 16 found; start..end, strand, type, name):
     30..458     -  rep_origin     f1 ori (sequence partly withheld): f1 bacteriophage origin of replication; arrow indicates direction of (+) strand synthesis
    463..618     -  CDS            lacZα (fragment): LacZα fragment of β-galactosidase; lacZ fragment
    626..644     +  promoter       T7 promoter: promoter for bacteriophage T7 RNA polymerase
    653..965     +  promoter       tight TRE promoter: Tet-responsive promoter PTight, consisting of seven tet operator sequences followed by the minimal CMV promoter
    982..1701    +  CDS            mTurquoise2: enhanced monomeric variant of CFP (Goedhart et al., 2012) mammalian codon-optimized
   1720..2308    +  misc_feature   WPRE: woodchuck hepatitis virus posttranscriptional regulatory element
   2363..2446    +  CDS            large T antigen (fragment): large T antigen from SV40 (simian virus 40)
   2469..2550    +  polyA_signal   SV40 poly(A) signal: SV40 polyadenylation signal
   2564..2582    -  promoter       T3 promoter: promoter for bacteriophage T3 RNA polymerase
   2627..2643    -  protein_bind   lac operator: The lac repressor binds to the lac operator to inhibit transcription in E. coli. This inhibition can be relieved by adding lactose or isopropyl-β-D-thiogalactopyranoside (IPTG). lac repressor encoded by lacI
   2651..2681    -  promoter       lac promoter: promoter for the E. coli lac operon
   2696..2717    -  protein_bind   CAP binding site: CAP binding activates transcription in the presence of cAMP. E. coli catabolite activator protein
   2730..2822    -  CDS            lacI (fragment): lac repressor; lacI; The lac repressor binds to the lac operator to inhibit transcription in E. coli. This inhibition can be relieved by adding lactose or isopropyl-β-D-thiogalactopyranoside (IPTG).
   3005..3593    -  rep_origin     ori: high-copy-number ColE1/pMB1/pBR322/pUC origin of replication
   3764..4624    -  CDS            AmpR: β-lactamase; bla; confers resistance to ampicillin, carbenicillin, and related antibiotics
   4625..4729    -  promoter       AmpR promoter: bla
