[The description below was written by a language model from this plasmid's Addgene catalogue record and pLannotate feature annotations shown in this document.]
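Description:
pBS-TRE-mTurquoise2-WPRE is a 4.75 kb mammalian expression plasmid built on the pBluescript SK(+) cloning vector, into which a fragment carrying the tetracycline-responsive promoter and SV40 polyadenylation region from pTRE-Tight was transferred. It is propagated in E. coli as a high-copy plasmid through its ColE1/pUC-type origin and selected with ampicillin via the β-lactamase gene. Other pBluescript elements remain. These include the f1 phage origin, remnants of the lacZα region with the lac promoter and operator, and T7 and T3 phage promoters flanking the inserted cassette. It has no mammalian selection marker or viral packaging elements, so it is delivered as naked plasmid DNA for transient expression.

The payload is a single expression cassette. The tight TRE promoter consists of seven tet operator repeats upstream of a minimal CMV promoter, and it drives the 720 bp coding sequence of mTurquoise2, a bright monomeric cyan fluorescent protein derived from Aequorea victoria GFP and cloned between EcoRI and NotI sites. A WPRE follows the reporter to enhance transcript stability and expression, and the SV40 poly(A) signal terminates the transcript. The short large T antigen fragment annotated just upstream of it is part of that SV40-derived region. Because the TRE has little activity alone, mTurquoise2 expression depends on a tetracycline-controlled transactivator (tTA or rtTA) supplied from another construct, which is not encoded here. This arrangement allows strong, amplified and doxycycline-regulatable expression. The associated publication concerns bright multicolor labeling of neuronal circuits with fluorescent proteins and chemical tags, which suggests that the plasmid serves as the cyan component of a set of TRE-driven reporters.
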