Addgene plasmid #104103: pBS-TRE-mTurquoise2-WPRE
Purpose: Expresses mTurquoise2 under the TRE promoter in mammalian cells.
Depositing lab: Takeshi Imai. Publication: Bright multicolor labeling of neuronal circuits with fluorescent proteins and chemical tags. Sakaguchi R, Leiwe MN, Imai T. eLife. 2018 Nov 20;7. pii: 40350. doi: 10.7554/eLife.40350. PubMed 30454553.
Backbone
  Vector backbone: pBluescript SK(+)
  Backbone manufacturer: Stratagene
  Modifications to backbone: An Xho-Xho fragment containing TRE-SV40 poly A was transferred from pTRE-Tight (Clontech).
  Vector type: Mammalian Expression
Growth in bacteria
  Bacterial resistance: Ampicillin, 100 μg/mL
  Growth temperature: 37°C
  Growth strain: DH5alpha
  Copy number: High Copy
Gene/Insert
  Gene/Insert name: mTurquoise2
  Species: Aequorea victoria
  Insert size (bp): 720
  Promoter: TRE
  Cloning method: Restriction Enzyme; 5′ cloning site EcoRI (not destroyed); 3′ cloning site NotI (not destroyed)
  Sequencing primers: 5′ CMV-F
Resource information
  A portion of this plasmid was derived from a plasmid made by: The mTurquoise2 gene was cloned from pmTurquoise2-N1 (Addgene #60561 from Dr. D. Gadella).
Terms and licenses: Academic/Nonprofit Terms; Industry Terms: Not Available to Industry
How to cite: pBS-TRE-mTurquoise2-WPRE was a gift from Takeshi Imai (Addgene plasmid # 104103 ; http://n2t.net/addgene:104103 ; RRID:Addgene_104103)
